Addgene plasmid #125448: Lenti-(BB)-hPGK-KRAB-dCas9-P2A-BlastR ZBED3-TSS-guide1
Purpose: CRISPR-mediated repression of ZBED3. KRAB domain and Catalytically inactive Cas9 from S. pyogenes with 2A-BlastR under the hPGK promoter.
Depositing lab: Jorge Ferrer. Depositing organization: Imperial College London. Publication: Human pancreatic islet three-dimensional chromatin architecture provides insights into the genetics of type 2 diabetes. Miguel-Escalada I, Bonas-Guarch S, Cebola I, Ponsa-Cobas J, Mendieta-Esteban J, Atla G, Javierre BM, Rolando DMY, Farabella I, Morgan CC, Garcia-Hurtado J, Beucher A, Moran I, Pasquali L, Ramos-Rodriguez M, Appel EVR, Linneberg A, Gjesing AP, Witte DR, Pedersen O, Grarup N, Ravassard P, Torrents D, Mercader JM, Piemonti L, Berney T, de Koning EJP, Kerr-Conte J, Pattou F, Fedko IO, Groop L, Prokopenko I, Hansen T, Marti-Renom MA, Fraser P, Ferrer J. Nat Genet. 2019 Jun 28. pii: 10.1038/s41588-019-0457-0. doi: 10.1038/s41588-019-0457-0. PubMed 31253982.
Backbone
  Vector backbone: Lenti-(BB)-hPGK-KRAB-dCas9-P2A-BlastR
  Backbone manufacturer: Jorge Ferrer (Addgene #118155)
  Vector type: Mammalian Expression, Lentiviral, CRISPR
  Selectable markers: Blasticidin
Growth in bacteria
  Bacterial resistance: Ampicillin, 100 μg/mL
  Growth temperature: 37°C
  Growth strain: Stbl3
  Copy number: High Copy
Gene/Insert
  Gene/Insert name: KRAB-dCas9-2A-BlastR
  gRNA/shRNA sequence: GCGGGTCGGGAGTCCGAGA
  Species: H. sapiens (human)
  Promoter: hPGK and U6
  Tag / fusion protein: HA (C terminal on backbone)
  Cloning method: Restriction Enzyme; 5′ cloning site Unknown (destroyed during cloning); 3′ cloning site Unknown (destroyed during cloning)
  Sequencing primers: 5′ GATCCGCCACCATGGATGC
Terms and licenses: Academic/Nonprofit Terms; Industry Terms: Not Available to Industry
How to cite: Lenti-(BB)-hPGK-KRAB-dCas9-P2A-BlastR ZBED3-TSS-guide1 was a gift from Jorge Ferrer (Addgene plasmid # 125448 ; http://n2t.net/addgene:125448 ; RRID:Addgene_125448)
