[The description below was written by a language model from this plasmid's Addgene catalogue record and pLannotate feature annotations shown in this document.]
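Description:
Lenti-(BB)-hPGK-KRAB-dCas9-P2A-BlastR ZBED3-TSS-guide1 is an all-in-one, third-generation-style self-inactivating lentiviral CRISPR interference vector of about 13.4 kb, designed to repress the human ZBED3 gene. It derives from the empty Lenti-(BB)-hPGK-KRAB-dCas9-P2A-BlastR backbone, into which a single guide spacer directed, as the name indicates, at the ZBED3 transcription start site was cloned, destroying the cloning sites in the process. In bacteria it is maintained through a high-copy ColE1/pUC origin and ampicillin resistance. An f1 origin and an SV40/EM7-driven bleomycin/Zeocin resistance cassette also sit in the plasmid backbone, outside the viral genome.

The transfer cassette is framed by a CMV enhancer/promoter-driven truncated HIV-1 5' LTR and a ΔU3 3' LTR followed by a bGH polyadenylation signal. It carries the Ψ packaging signal, a gag fragment, RRE and cPPT/CTS for packaging, Rev-dependent RNA export and efficient transduction. Within it, a human U6 Pol III promoter transcribes the guide fused to the S. pyogenes gRNA scaffold. The human PGK promoter then drives the ZNF10 KRAB repression domain fused to S. pyogenes Cas9, which the record describes as catalytically inactive although the automated annotation simply labels it Cas9. The record lists a C-terminal HA tag and a P2A peptide, neither separately annotated, linking the fusion to blasticidin S deaminase, so repressor and selection marker come from one transcript that is stabilised by a downstream WPRE.

Transduced mammalian cells can be selected with blasticidin. The guide recruits KRAB-dCas9 to the ZBED3 promoter region to silence transcription without cutting DNA. The associated publication concerns human pancreatic islet chromatin architecture and type 2 diabetes genetics.
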