Features (pLannotate 1.2.2; 34 found; start..end, strand, type, name):
      1..76      +  misc_RNA       gRNA scaffold: guide RNA scaffold for the Streptococcus pyogenes CRISPR/Cas9 system
    107..617     +  promoter       hPGK promoter: human phosphoglycerate kinase 1 promoter
    666..851     +  CDS            KRAB: Krüppel-associated box (KRAB) transcriptional repression domain from the human zinc finger protein ZNF10 (Margolin et al., 1994)
    873..4976    +  CDS            Cas9: Cas9 (Csn1) endonuclease from the Streptococcus pyogenes Type II CRISPR/Cas system generates RNA-guided double strand breaks in DNA
   5175..5573    +  CDS            BSD: blasticidin S deaminase; Aspergillus terreus BSD; confers resistance to blasticidin
   5574..5595    +  misc_feature   MCS (fragment): pBluescript multiple cloning site
   5598..6186    +  misc_feature   WPRE: woodchuck hepatitis virus posttranscriptional regulatory element
   6237..6256    +  misc_feature   cPPT/CTS (fragment): central polypurine tract and central termination sequence of HIV-1
   6258..6491    +  LTR            3' LTR (ΔU3): self-inactivating 3' long terminal repeat (LTR) from HIV-1
   6523..6747    +  polyA_signal   bGH poly(A) signal: bovine growth hormone polyadenylation signal
   6751..6772    +  promoter       SV40 promoter (fragment): SV40 enhancer and early promoter
   6793..7221    +  rep_origin     f1 ori (sequence partly withheld): f1 bacteriophage origin of replication; arrow indicates direction of (+) strand synthesis
   7235..7564    +  promoter       SV40 promoter: SV40 enhancer and early promoter
   7612..7659    +  promoter       EM7 promoter: synthetic bacterial promoter&nbsp
   7678..8052    +  CDS            BleoR: antibiotic-binding protein; Sh ble from Streptoalloteichus hindustanus; confers resistance to bleomycin, phleomycin, and Zeocin™
   8062..8187    +  CDS            ble (fragment): BLE_KLEPN - Experimental evidence at protein level: Swiss-Prot protein existence level 1. Binding protein with a strong affinity to the bleomycin family of antibiotics. Binds to CL990; an antimitotic-antibiotic compound. From Klebsiella pneumoniae.
   8182..8303    +  polyA_signal   SV40 poly(A) signal: SV40 polyadenylation signal
   8374..8396    -  protein_bind   lac operator (fragment): The lac repressor binds to the lac operator to inhibit transcription in E. coli. This inhibition can be relieved by adding lactose or isopropyl-β-D-thiogalactopyranoside (IPTG). lac repressor encoded by lacI
   8400..8430    -  promoter       lac promoter: promoter for the E. coli lac operon
   8445..8466    -  protein_bind   CAP binding site: CAP binding activates transcription in the presence of cAMP. E. coli catabolite activator protein
   8479..8571    -  CDS            lacI (fragment): lac repressor; lacI; The lac repressor binds to the lac operator to inhibit transcription in E. coli. This inhibition can be relieved by adding lactose or isopropyl-β-D-thiogalactopyranoside (IPTG).
   8754..9342    -  rep_origin     ori: high-copy-number ColE1/pMB1/pBR322/pUC origin of replication
   9513..10373   -  CDS            AmpR: β-lactamase; bla; confers resistance to ampicillin, carbenicillin, and related antibiotics
  10374..10478   -  promoter       AmpR promoter: bla
  10537..10589   -  misc_feature   bom (fragment): basis of mobility region from pBR322
  10744..11123   +  enhancer       CMV enhancer: human cytomegalovirus immediate early enhancer
  11124..11323   +  promoter       CMV promoter: human cytomegalovirus (CMV) immediate early promoter
  11341..11521   +  LTR            5' LTR (truncated): truncated 5' long terminal repeat (LTR) from HIV-1
  11568..11693   +  misc_feature   HIV-1 Ψ: packaging signal of human immunodeficiency virus type 1
  11677..12040   +  CDS            HIV-1 gag (fragment): gag protein from human immunodeficiency virus 1; gag
  12186..12419   +  misc_feature   RRE: The Rev response element (RRE) of HIV-1 allows for Rev-dependent mRNA export from the nucleus to the cytoplasm.
  12796..12896   +  CDS            Rev (fragment): human immunodeficiency virus 1 (HIV-1) Rev protein; rev; enhances nuclear export of unspliced and incompletely spliced viral mRNAs
  12946..13063   +  misc_feature   cPPT/CTS: central polypurine tract and central termination sequence of HIV-1
  13114..13354   +  promoter       U6 promoter: RNA polymerase III promoter for human U6 snRNA
>Addgene plasmid #125448 | Lenti-(BB)-hPGK-KRAB-dCas9-P2A-BlastR ZBED3-TSS-guide1 | addgene full sequence | sequence record 251364 | Addgene NGS Result
GTTTTAGAGCTAGAAATAGCAAGTTAAAATAAGGCTAGTCCGTTATCAACTTGAAAAAGTGGCACCGAGT
CGGTGCTTTTTTGAATTCGCTAGCTAGGTCTTGAAAGGGGTTGGGGTTGCGCCTTTTCCAAGGCAGCCCT
GGGTTTGCGCAGGGACGCGGCTGCTCTGGGCGTGGTTCCGGGAAACGCAGCGGCGCCGACCCTGGGTCTC
GCACATTCTTCACGTCCGTTCGCAGCGTCACCCGGATCTTCGCCGCTACCCTTGTGGGCCCCCCGGCGAC
GCTTCCTGCTCCGCCCCTAAGTCGGGAAGGTTCCTTGCGGTTCGCGGCGTGCCGGACGTGACAAACGGAA
GCCGCACGTCTCACTAGTACCCTCGCAGACGGACAGCGCCAGGGAGCAATGGCAGCGCGCCGACCGCGAT
GGGCTGTGGCCAATAGCGGCTGCTCAGCAGGGCGCGCCGAGAGCAGCGGCCGGGAAGGGGCGGTGCGGGA
GGCGGGGTGTGGGGCGGTAGTGTGGGCCCTGTTCCTGCCCGCGCGGTGTTCCGCATTCTGCAAGCCTCCG
GAGCGCACGTCGGCAGTCGGCTCCCTCGTTGACCGAATCACCGACCTCTCTCCCCAGGACCGGTGATCCG
CCACCATGGATGCTAAGTCACTAACTGCCTGGTCCCGGACACTGGTGACCTTCAAGGATGTATTTGTGGA
CTTCACCAGGGAGGAGTGGAAGCTGCTGGACACTGCTCAGCAGATCGTGTACAGAAATGTGATGCTGGAG
AACTATAAGAACCTGGTTTCCTTGGGTTATCAGCTTACTAAGCCAGATGTGATCCTCCGGTTGGAGAAGG
GAGAAGAGCCCGGCGGTTCCGGCGGAGGGTCGATGGACAAGAAGTACAGCATCGGCCTGGCCATCGGCAC
CAACTCTGTCGGCTGGGCCGTGATCACCGACGAGTACAAGGTGCCCAGCAAGAAATTCAAGGTGCTGGGC
AACACCGACCGGCACAGCATCAAGAAGAACCTGATCGGCGCCCTGCTGTTCGACAGCGGAGAAACAGCCG
AGGCCACCCGGCTGAAGAGAACCGCCAGAAGAAGATACACCAGACGGAAGAACCGGATCTGCTATCTGCA
AGAGATCTTCAGCAACGAGATGGCCAAGGTGGACGACAGCTTCTTCCACAGACTGGAAGAGTCCTTCCTG
GTGGAAGAGGATAAGAAGCACGAGCGGCACCCCATCTTCGGCAACATCGTGGACGAGGTGGCCTACCACG
AGAAGTACCCCACCATCTACCACCTGAGAAAGAAACTGGTGGACAGCACCGACAAGGCCGACCTGCGGCT
GATCTATCTGGCCCTGGCCCACATGATCAAGTTCCGGGGCCACTTCCTGATCGAGGGCGACCTGAACCCC
GACAACAGCGACGTGGACAAGCTGTTCATCCAGCTGGTGCAGACCTACAACCAGCTGTTCGAGGAAAACC
CCATCAACGCCAGCGGCGTGGACGCCAAGGCCATCCTGTCTGCCAGACTGAGCAAGAGCAGACGGCTGGA
AAATCTGATCGCCCAGCTGCCCGGCGAGAAGAAGAATGGCCTGTTCGGCAACCTGATTGCCCTGAGCCTG
GGCCTGACCCCCAACTTCAAGAGCAACTTCGACCTGGCCGAGGATGCCAAACTGCAGCTGAGCAAGGACA
CCTACGACGACGACCTGGACAACCTGCTGGCCCAGATCGGCGACCAGTACGCCGACCTGTTTCTGGCCGC
CAAGAACCTGTCCGACGCCATCCTGCTGAGCGACATCCTGAGAGTGAACACCGAGATCACCAAGGCCCCC
CTGAGCGCCTCTATGATCAAGAGATACGACGAGCACCACCAGGACCTGACCCTGCTGAAAGCTCTCGTGC
GGCAGCAGCTGCCTGAGAAGTACAAAGAGATTTTCTTCGACCAGAGCAAGAACGGCTACGCCGGCTACAT
CGATGGCGGAGCCAGCCAGGAAGAGTTCTACAAGTTCATCAAGCCCATCCTGGAAAAGATGGACGGCACC
GAGGAACTGCTCGTGAAGCTGAACAGAGAGGACCTGCTGCGGAAGCAGCGGACCTTCGACAACGGCAGCA
TCCCCCACCAGATCCACCTGGGAGAGCTGCACGCCATTCTGCGGCGGCAGGAAGATTTTTACCCATTCCT
GAAGGACAACCGGGAAAAGATCGAGAAGATCCTGACCTTCCGCATCCCCTACTACGTGGGCCCTCTGGCC
AGGGGAAACAGCAGATTCGCCTGGATGACCAGAAAGAGCGAGGAAACCATCACCCCCTGGAACTTCGAGG
AAGTGGTGGACAAGGGCGCCAGCGCCCAGAGCTTCATCGAGCGGATGACCAACTTCGATAAGAACCTGCC
CAACGAGAAGGTGCTGCCCAAGCACAGCCTGCTGTACGAGTACTTCACCGTGTACAACGAGCTGACCAAA
GTGAAATACGTGACCGAGGGAATGAGAAAGCCCGCCTTCCTGAGCGGCGAGCAGAAAAAAGCCATCGTGG
ACCTGCTGTTCAAGACCAACCGGAAAGTGACCGTGAAGCAGCTGAAAGAGGACTACTTCAAGAAAATCGA
GTGCTTCGACTCCGTGGAAATCTCCGGCGTGGAAGATCGGTTCAACGCCTCCCTGGGCACATACCACGAT
CTGCTGAAAATTATCAAGGACAAGGACTTCCTGGACAATGAGGAAAACGAGGACATTCTGGAAGATATCG
TGCTGACCCTGACACTGTTTGAGGACAGAGAGATGATCGAGGAACGGCTGAAAACCTATGCCCACCTGTT
CGACGACAAAGTGATGAAGCAGCTGAAGCGGCGGAGATACACCGGCTGGGGCAGGCTGAGCCGGAAGCTG
ATCAACGGCATCCGGGACAAGCAGTCCGGCAAGACAATCCTGGATTTCCTGAAGTCCGACGGCTTCGCCA
ACAGAAACTTCATGCAGCTGATCCACGACGACAGCCTGACCTTTAAAGAGGACATCCAGAAAGCCCAGGT
GTCCGGCCAGGGCGATAGCCTGCACGAGCACATTGCCAATCTGGCCGGCAGCCCCGCCATTAAGAAGGGC
ATCCTGCAGACAGTGAAGGTGGTGGACGAGCTCGTGAAAGTGATGGGCCGGCACAAGCCCGAGAACATCG
TGATCGAAATGGCCAGAGAGAACCAGACCACCCAGAAGGGACAGAAGAACAGCCGCGAGAGAATGAAGCG
GATCGAAGAGGGCATCAAAGAGCTGGGCAGCCAGATCCTGAAAGAACACCCCGTGGAAAACACCCAGCTG
CAGAACGAGAAGCTGTACCTGTACTACCTGCAGAATGGGCGGGATATGTACGTGGACCAGGAACTGGACA
TCAACCGGCTGTCCGACTACGATGTGGACGCTATCGTGCCTCAGAGCTTTCTGAAGGACGACTCCATCGA
TAACAAAGTGCTGACTCGGAGCGACAAGAACCGGGGCAAGAGCGACAACGTGCCCTCCGAAGAGGTCGTG
AAGAAGATGAAGAACTACTGGCGCCAGCTGCTGAATGCCAAGCTGATTACCCAGAGGAAGTTCGACAATC
TGACCAAGGCCGAGAGAGGCGGCCTGAGCGAACTGGATAAGGCCGGCTTCATCAAGAGACAGCTGGTGGA
AACCCGGCAGATCACAAAGCACGTGGCACAGATCCTGGACTCCCGGATGAACACTAAGTACGACGAGAAC
GACAAACTGATCCGGGAAGTGAAAGTGATCACCCTGAAGTCCAAGCTGGTGTCCGATTTCCGGAAGGATT
TCCAGTTTTACAAAGTGCGCGAGATCAACAACTACCACCACGCCCACGACGCCTACCTGAACGCCGTCGT
GGGAACCGCCCTGATCAAAAAGTACCCTAAGCTGGAAAGCGAGTTCGTGTACGGCGACTACAAGGTGTAC
GACGTGCGGAAGATGATCGCCAAGAGCGAGCAGGAAATCGGCAAGGCTACCGCCAAGTACTTCTTCTACA
GCAACATCATGAACTTTTTCAAGACCGAGATTACCCTGGCCAACGGCGAGATCCGGAAGCGGCCTCTGAT
CGAGACAAACGGCGAAACAGGCGAGATCGTGTGGGATAAGGGCCGGGACTTTGCCACCGTGCGGAAAGTG
CTGTCTATGCCCCAAGTGAATATCGTGAAAAAGACCGAGGTGCAGACAGGCGGCTTCAGCAAAGAGTCTA
TCCTGCCCAAGAGGAACAGCGACAAGCTGATCGCCAGAAAGAAGGACTGGGACCCTAAGAAGTACGGCGG
CTTCGACAGCCCCACCGTGGCCTATTCTGTGCTGGTGGTGGCCAAAGTGGAAAAGGGCAAGTCCAAGAAA
CTGAAGAGTGTGAAAGAGCTGCTGGGGATCACCATCATGGAAAGAAGCAGCTTCGAGAAGAATCCCATCG
ACTTTCTGGAAGCCAAGGGCTACAAAGAAGTGAAAAAGGACCTGATCATCAAGCTGCCTAAGTACTCCCT
GTTCGAGCTGGAAAACGGCCGGAAGAGAATGCTGGCCTCTGCCGGCGAACTGCAGAAGGGAAACGAACTG
GCCCTGCCCTCCAAATATGTGAACTTCCTGTACCTGGCCAGCCACTATGAGAAGCTGAAGGGCTCCCCCG
AGGATAATGAGCAGAAACAGCTGTTTGTGGAACAGCACAAACACTACCTGGACGAGATCATCGAGCAGAT
CAGCGAGTTCTCCAAGAGAGTGATCCTGGCCGACGCTAATCTGGACAAGGTGCTGAGCGCCTACAACAAG
CACAGAGACAAGCCTATCAGAGAGCAGGCCGAGAATATCATCCACCTGTTTACCCTGACCAGTCTGGGAG
CCCCTGCCGCCTTCAAGTACTTTGACACCACCATCGACCGGAAGAGGTACACCAGCACCAAAGAGGTGCT
GGACGCCACCCTGATCCACCAGAGCATCACCGGCCTGTACGAGACACGGATCGACCTGTCTCAGCTGGGA
GGCGACGCCTATCCCTATGACGTGCCCGATTATGCCAGCCTGGGCAGCGGCTCCCCCAAGAAAAAACGCA
AGGTGGAAGATCCTAAGAAAAAGCGGAAAGTGGACGGCATTGGTAGTGGGAGCAACGGCAGCAGCGGGGA
TCCGGCCGCAACAAACTTCTCTCTGCTGAAACAAGCCGGAGATGTCGAAGAGAATCCTGGACCGATGGCC
AAGCCTTTGTCTCAAGAAGAATCCACCCTCATTGAAAGAGCAACGGCTACAATCAACAGCATCCCCATCT
CTGAAGACTACAGCGTCGCCAGCGCAGCTCTCTCTAGCGACGGCCGCATCTTCACTGGTGTCAATGTATA
TCATTTTACTGGGGGACCTTGTGCAGAACTCGTGGTGCTGGGCACTGCTGCTGCTGCGGCAGCTGGCAAC
CTGACTTGTATCGTCGCGATCGGAAATGAGAACAGGGGCATCTTGAGCCCCTGCGGACGGTGCCGACAGG
TGCTTCTCGATCTGCATCCTGGGATCAAAGCCATAGTGAAGGACAGTGATGGACAGCCGACGGCAGTTGG
GATTCGTGAATTGCTGCCCTCTGGTTATGTGTGGGAGGGCTAAGAATTCGATATCAAGCTTATCGGTAAT
CAACCTCTGGATTACAAAATTTGTGAAAGATTGACTGGTATTCTTAACTATGTTGCTCCTTTTACGCTAT
GTGGATACGCTGCTTTAATGCCTTTGTATCATGCTATTGCTTCCCGTATGGCTTTCATTTTCTCCTCCTT
GTATAAATCCTGGTTGCTGTCTCTTTATGAGGAGTTGTGGCCCGTTGTCAGGCAACGTGGCGTGGTGTGC
ACTGTGTTTGCTGACGCAACCCCCACTGGTTGGGGCATTGCCACCACCTGTCAGCTCCTTTCCGGGACTT
TCGCTTTCCCCCTCCCTATTGCCACGGCGGAACTCATCGCCGCCTGCCTTGCCCGCTGCTGGACAGGGGC
TCGGCTGTTGGGCACTGACAATTCCGTGGTGTTGTCGGGGAAATCATCGTCCTTTCCTTGGCTGCTCGCC
TGTGTTGCCACCTGGATTCTGCGCGGGACGTCCTTCTGCTACGTCCCTTCGGCCCTCAATCCAGCGGACC
TTCCTTCCCGCGGCCTGCTGCCGGCTCTGCGGCCTCTTCCGCGTCTTCGCCTTCGCCCTCAGACGAGTCG
GATCTCCCTTTGGGCCGCCTCCCCGCGTCGACTTTAAGACCAATGACTTACAAGGCAGCTGTAGATCTTA
GCCACTTTTTAAAAGAAAAGGGGGGACTGGAAGGGCTAATTCACTCCCAACGAAGACAAGATCTGCTTTT
TGCTTGTACTGGGTCTCTCTGGTTAGACCAGATCTGAGCCTGGGAGCTCTCTGGCTAACTAGGGAACCCA
CTGCTTAAGCCTCAATAAAGCTTGCCTTGAGTGCTTCAAGTAGTGTGTGCCCGTCTGTTGTGTGACTCTG
GTAACTAGAGATCCCTCAGACCCTTTTAGTCAGTGTGGAAAATCTCTAGCAGGGCCCGTTTAAACCCGCT
GATCAGCCTCGACTGTGCCTTCTAGTTGCCAGCCATCTGTTGTTTGCCCCTCCCCCGTGCCTTCCTTGAC
CCTGGAAGGTGCCACTCCCACTGTCCTTTCCTAATAAAATGAGGAAATTGCATCGCATTGTCTGAGTAGG
TGTCATTCTATTCTGGGGGGTGGGGTGGGGCAGGACAGCAAGGGGGAGGATTGGGAAGACAATAGCAGGC
ATGCTGGGGATGCGGTGGGCTCTATGGCTTCTGAGGCGGAAAGAACCAGCTGGGGCTCTAGGGGGTATCC
CC
[124 nt withheld, positions 6793-6916]
C
[91 nt withheld, positions 6918-7008]
A
[49 nt withheld, positions 7010-7058]
CCTTTGACGTTGGAGTCCACGTTCTTT
[37 nt withheld, positions 7086-7122]
ACCCTATCTCGGTCTATTCTTTTGATTTATAAGGGATTTTGCCGATTTCGGCCTATTGGTTAAAAAATGA
GCTGATTTAACAAAAATTTAACGCGAATTAATTCTGTGGAATGTGTGTCAGTTAGGGTGTGGAAAGTCCC
CAGGCTCCCCAGCAGGCAGAAGTATGCAAAGCATGCATCTCAATTAGTCAGCAACCAGGTGTGGAAAGTC
CCCAGGCTCCCCAGCAGGCAGAAGTATGCAAAGCATGCATCTCAATTAGTCAGCAACCATAGTCCCGCCC
CTAACTCCGCCCATCCCGCCCCTAACTCCGCCCAGTTCCGCCCATTCTCCGCCCCATGGCTGACTAATTT
TTTTTATTTATGCAGAGGCCGAGGCCGCCTCTGCCTCTGAGCTATTCCAGAAGTAGTGAGGAGGCTTTTT
TGGAGGCCTAGGCTTTTGCAAAAAGCTCCCGGGAGCTTGTATATCCATTTTCGGATCTGATCAGCACGTG
TTGACAATTAATCATCGGCATAGTATATCGGCATAGTATAATACGACAAGGTGAGGAACTAAACCATGGC
CAAGTTGACCAGTGCCGTTCCGGTGCTCACCGCGCGCGACGTCGCCGGAGCGGTCGAGTTCTGGACCGAC
CGGCTCGGGTTCTCCCGGGACTTCGTGGAGGACGACTTCGCCGGTGTGGTCCGGGACGACGTGACCCTGT
TCATCAGCGCGGTCCAGGACCAGGTGGTGCCGGACAACACCCTGGCCTGGGTGTGGGTGCGCGGCCTGGA
CGAGCTGTACGCCGAGTGGTCGGAGGTCGTGTCCACGAACTTCCGGGACGCCTCCGGGCCGGCCATGACC
GAGATCGGCGAGCAGCCGTGGGGGCGGGAGTTCGCCCTGCGCGACCCGGCCGGCAACTGCGTGCACTTCG
TGGCCGAGGAGCAGGACTGACACGTGCTACGAGATTTCGATTCCACCGCCGCCTTCTATGAAAGGTTGGG
CTTCGGAATCGTTTTCCGGGACGCCGGCTGGATGATCCTCCAGCGCGGGGATCTCATGCTGGAGTTCTTC
GCCCACCCCAACTTGTTTATTGCAGCTTATAATGGTTACAAATAAAGCAATAGCATCACAAATTTCACAA
ATAAAGCATTTTTTTCACTGCATTCTAGTTGTGGTTTGTCCAAACTCATCAATGTATCTTATCATGTCTG
TATACCGTCGACCTCTAGCTAGAGCTTGGCGTAATCATGGTCATAGCTGTTTCCTGTGTGAAATTGTTAT
CCGCTCACAATTCCACACAACATACGAGCCGGAAGCATAAAGTGTAAAGCCTGGGGTGCCTAATGAGTGA
GCTAACTCACATTAATTGCGTTGCGCTCACTGCCCGCTTTCCAGTCGGGAAACCTGTCGTGCCAGCTGCA
TTAATGAATCGGCCAACGCGCGGGGAGAGGCGGTTTGCGTATTGGGCGCTCTTCCGCTTCCTCGCTCACT
GACTCGCTGCGCTCGGTCGTTCGGCTGCGGCGAGCGGTATCAGCTCACTCAAAGGCGGTAATACGGTTAT
CCACAGAATCAGGGGATAACGCAGGAAAGAACATGTGAGCAAAAGGCCAGCAAAAGGCCAGGAACCGTAA
AAAGGCCGCGTTGCTGGCGTTTTTCCATAGGCTCCGCCCCCCTGACGAGCATCACAAAAATCGACGCTCA
AGTCAGAGGTGGCGAAACCCGACAGGACTATAAAGATACCAGGCGTTTCCCCCTGGAAGCTCCCTCGTGC
GCTCTCCTGTTCCGACCCTGCCGCTTACCGGATACCTGTCCGCCTTTCTCCCTTCGGGAAGCGTGGCGCT
TTCTCATAGCTCACGCTGTAGGTATCTCAGTTCGGTGTAGGTCGTTCGCTCCAAGCTGGGCTGTGTGCAC
GAACCCCCCGTTCAGCCCGACCGCTGCGCCTTATCCGGTAACTATCGTCTTGAGTCCAACCCGGTAAGAC
ACGACTTATCGCCACTGGCAGCAGCCACTGGTAACAGGATTAGCAGAGCGAGGTATGTAGGCGGTGCTAC
AGAGTTCTTGAAGTGGTGGCCTAACTACGGCTACACTAGAAGAACAGTATTTGGTATCTGCGCTCTGCTG
AAGCCAGTTACCTTCGGAAAAAGAGTTGGTAGCTCTTGATCCGGCAAACAAACCACCGCTGGTAGCGGTG
GTTTTTTTGTTTGCAAGCAGCAGATTACGCGCAGAAAAAAAGGATCTCAAGAAGATCCTTTGATCTTTTC
TACGGGGTCTGACGCTCAGTGGAACGAAAACTCACGTTAAGGGATTTTGGTCATGAGATTATCAAAAAGG
ATCTTCACCTAGATCCTTTTAAATTAAAAATGAAGTTTTAAATCAATCTAAAGTATATATGAGTAAACTT
GGTCTGACAGTTACCAATGCTTAATCAGTGAGGCACCTATCTCAGCGATCTGTCTATTTCGTTCATCCAT
AGTTGCCTGACTCCCCGTCGTGTAGATAACTACGATACGGGAGGGCTTACCATCTGGCCCCAGTGCTGCA
ATGATACCGCGAGACCCACGCTCACCGGCTCCAGATTTATCAGCAATAAACCAGCCAGCCGGAAGGGCCG
AGCGCAGAAGTGGTCCTGCAACTTTATCCGCCTCCATCCAGTCTATTAATTGTTGCCGGGAAGCTAGAGT
AAGTAGTTCGCCAGTTAATAGTTTGCGCAACGTTGTTGCCATTGCTACAGGCATCGTGGTGTCACGCTCG
TCGTTTGGTATGGCTTCATTCAGCTCCGGTTCCCAACGATCAAGGCGAGTTACATGATCCCCCATGTTGT
GCAAAAAAGCGGTTAGCTCCTTCGGTCCTCCGATCGTTGTCAGAAGTAAGTTGGCCGCAGTGTTATCACT
CATGGTTATGGCAGCACTGCATAATTCTCTTACTGTCATGCCATCCGTAAGATGCTTTTCTGTGACTGGT
GAGTACTCAACCAAGTCATTCTGAGAATAGTGTATGCGGCGACCGAGTTGCTCTTGCCCGGCGTCAATAC
GGGATAATACCGCGCCACATAGCAGAACTTTAAAAGTGCTCATCATTGGAAAACGTTCTTCGGGGCGAAA
ACTCTCAAGGATCTTACCGCTGTTGAGATCCAGTTCGATGTAACCCACTCGTGCACCCAACTGATCTTCA
GCATCTTTTACTTTCACCAGCGTTTCTGGGTGAGCAAAAACAGGAAGGCAAAATGCCGCAAAAAAGGGAA
TAAGGGCGACACGGAAATGTTGAATACTCATACTCTTCCTTTTTCAATATTATTGAAGCATTTATCAGGG
TTATTGTCTCATGAGCGGATACATATTTGAATGTATTTAGAAAAATAAACAAATAGGGGTTCCGCGCACA
TTTCCCCGAAAAGTGCCACCTGACGTCGACGGATCGGGAGATCTCCCGATCCCCTATGGTGCACTCTCAG
TACAATCTGCTCTGATGCCGCATAGTTAAGCCAGTATCTGCTCCCTGCTTGTGTGTTGGAGGTCGCTGAG
TAGTGCGCGAGCAAAATTTAAGCTACAACAAGGCAAGGCTTGACCGACAATTGCATGAAGAATCTGCTTA
GGGTTAGGCGTTTTGCGCTGCTTCGCGATGTACGGGCCAGATATACGCGTTGACATTGATTATTGACTAG
TTATTAATAGTAATCAATTACGGGGTCATTAGTTCATAGCCCATATATGGAGTTCCGCGTTACATAACTT
ACGGTAAATGGCCCGCCTGGCTGACCGCCCAACGACCCCCGCCCATTGACGTCAATAATGACGTATGTTC
CCATAGTAACGCCAATAGGGACTTTCCATTGACGTCAATGGGTGGAGTATTTACGGTAAACTGCCCACTT
GGCAGTACATCAAGTGTATCATATGCCAAGTACGCCCCCTATTGACGTCAATGACGGTAAATGGCCCGCC
TGGCATTATGCCCAGTACATGACCTTATGGGACTTTCCTACTTGGCAGTACATCTACGTATTAGTCATCG
CTATTACCATGGTGATGCGGTTTTGGCAGTACATCAATGGGCGTGGATAGCGGTTTGACTCACGGGGATT
TCCAAGTCTCCACCCCATTGACGTCAATGGGAGTTTGTTTTGGCACCAAAATCAACGGGACTTTCCAAAA
TGTCGTAACAACTCCGCCCCATTGACGCAAATGGGCGGTAGGCGTGTACGGTGGGAGGTCTATATAAGCA
GCGCGTTTTGCCTGTACTGGGTCTCTCTGGTTAGACCAGATCTGAGCCTGGGAGCTCTCTGGCTAACTAG
GGAACCCACTGCTTAAGCCTCAATAAAGCTTGCCTTGAGTGCTTCAAGTAGTGTGTGCCCGTCTGTTGTG
TGACTCTGGTAACTAGAGATCCCTCAGACCCTTTTAGTCAGTGTGGAAAATCTCTAGCAGTGGCGCCCGA
ACAGGGACTTGAAAGCGAAAGGGAAACCAGAGGAGCTCTCTCGACGCAGGACTCGGCTTGCTGAAGCGCG
CACGGCAAGAGGCGAGGGGCGGCGACTGGTGAGTACGCCAAAAATTTTGACTAGCGGAGGCTAGAAGGAG
AGAGATGGGTGCGAGAGCGTCAGTATTAAGCGGGGGAGAATTAGATCGCGATGGGAAAAAATTCGGTTAA
GGCCAGGGGGAAAGAAAAAATATAAATTAAAACATATAGTATGGGCAAGCAGGGAGCTAGAACGATTCGC
AGTTAATCCTGGCCTGTTAGAAACATCAGAAGGCTGTAGACAAATACTGGGACAGCTACAACCATCCCTT
CAGACAGGATCAGAAGAACTTAGATCATTATATAATACAGTAGCAACCCTCTATTGTGTGCATCAAAGGA
TAGAGATAAAAGACACCAAGGAAGCTTTAGACAAGATAGAGGAAGAGCAAAACAAAAGTAAGACCACCGC
ACAGCAAGCGGCCGCTGATCTTCAGACCTGGAGGAGGAGATATGAGGGACAATTGGAGAAGTGAATTATA
TAAATATAAAGTAGTAAAAATTGAACCATTAGGAGTAGCACCCACCAAGGCAAAGAGAAGAGTGGTGCAG
AGAGAAAAAAGAGCAGTGGGAATAGGAGCTTTGTTCCTTGGGTTCTTGGGAGCAGCAGGAAGCACTATGG
GCGCAGCGTCAATGACGCTGACGGTACAGGCCAGACAATTATTGTCTGGTATAGTGCAGCAGCAGAACAA
TTTGCTGAGGGCTATTGAGGCGCAACAGCATCTGTTGCAACTCACAGTCTGGGGCATCAAGCAGCTCCAG
GCAAGAATCCTGGCTGTGGAAAGATACCTAAAGGATCAACAGCTCCTGGGGATTTGGGGTTGCTCTGGAA
AACTCATTTGCACCACTGCTGTGCCTTGGAATGCTAGTTGGAGTAATAAATCTCTGGAACAGATTTGGAA
TCACACGACCTGGATGGAGTGGGACAGAGAAATTAACAATTACACAAGCTTAATACACTCCTTAATTGAA
GAATCGCAAAACCAGCAAGAAAAGAATGAACAAGAATTATTGGAATTAGATAAATGGGCAAGTTTGTGGA
ATTGGTTTAACATAACAAATTGGCTGTGGTATATAAAATTATTCATAATGATAGTAGGAGGCTTGGTAGG
TTTAAGAATAGTTTTTGCTGTACTTTCTATAGTGAATAGAGTTAGGCAGGGATATTCACCATTATCGTTT
CAGACCCACCTCCCAACCCCGAGGGGACCCGACAGGCCCGAAGGAATAGAAGAAGAAGGTGGAGAGAGAG
ACAGAGACAGATCCATTCGATTAGTGAACGGATCGGCACTGCGTGCGCCAATTCTGCAGACAAATGGCAG
TATTCATCCACAATTTTAAAAGAAAAGGGGGGATTGGGGGGTACAGTGCAGGGGAAAGAATAGTAGACAT
AATAGCAACAGACATACAAACTAAAGAATTACAAAAACAAATTACAAAAATTCAAAATTTTCGGGTTTAT
TACAGGGACAGCAGAGATCCAGTTTGGTTAATTAAGGTACCGAGGGCCTATTTCCCATGATTCCTTCATA
TTTGCATATACGATACAAGGCTGTTAGAGAGATAATTAGAATTAATTTGACTGTAAACACAAAGATATTA
GTACAAAATACGTGACGTAGAAAGTAATAATTTCTTGGGTAGTTTGCAGTTTTAAAATTATGTTTTAAAA
TGGACTATCATATGCTTACCGTAACTTGAAAGTATTTCGATTTCTTGGCTTTATATATCTTGTGGAAAGG
ACGAAACACCGGCGGGTCGGGAGTCCGAGA
