>Addgene plasmid #125448 | Lenti-(BB)-hPGK-KRAB-dCas9-P2A-BlastR ZBED3-TSS-guide1 | depositor partial sequence | sequence record 240074 | Guide RNA, gRNA scaffold
NNNNNNTNATTNTTNNNTTTTNTATCTTGTGGAAGGACGAAACACCGGCGGGTCGGGAGTCCGAGAGTTT
TAGAGCTAGAAATAGCAAGTTAAAATAAGGCTAGTCCGTTATCAACTTGAAAAAGTGGCACCGAGTCGGT
GCTTTTTTGAATTCGCTAGCTAGGTCTTGAAAGGGGTTGGGGTTGCGCCTTTTCCAAGGCAGCCCTGGGT
TTGCGCAGGGACGCGGCTGCTCTGGGCGTGGTTCCGGGAAACGCAGCGGCGCCGACCCTGGGTCTCGCAC
ATTCTTCACGTCCGTTCGCAGCGTCACCCGGATCTTCGCCGCTACCCTTGTGGGCCCCCCGGCGACGCTT
CCTGCTCCGCCCCTAAGTCGGGAAGGTTCCTTGCGGTTCGCGGCGTGCCGGACGTGACAAACGGAAGCCG
CACGTCTCACTAGTACCCTCGCAGACGGACAGCGCCAGGGAGCAATGGCAGCGCGCCGACCGCGATGGGC
TGTGGCCAATAGCGGCTGCTCAGCAGGGCGCGCCGAGAGCAGCGGCCGGGAAGGGGCGGTGCGGGAGGCG
GGGTGTGGGGCGGTAGTGTGGGCCCTGTTCCTGCCCGCGCGGTGTTCCGCATTCTGCAAGCCTCCGGAGC
GCACGTCGGCAGTCGGCTCCCTCGTTGACCGAATCACCGACCTCTCTCCCCAGGACCGGTGATCCGCCAC
CATGGATGCTAAGTCACTAACTGCCTGGTCCCGGACACTGGTGACCTTCAAGGATGTATTTGTGGACTTC
ACCAGGGAGGAGTGGAAGCTGCTGGACACGGGCCCANCAGAANCGTGGNAC
